Addgene plasmid #121777: LD001: pMVP (L3-L2) eYFP + WPRE
Purpose: pMVP L3-L2 entry plasmid, contains eYFP + WPRE for 3- or 4-component MultiSite Gateway Pro assembly. Allows C-term eYFP fusion to gene of interest in lentivirus vectors.
Depositing lab: Christopher Newgard. Depositing organization: Duke University. Publication: Creation of versatile cloning platforms for transgene expression and dCas9-based epigenome editing. Haldeman JM, Conway AE, Arlotto ME, Slentz DH, Muoio DM, Becker TC, Newgard CB. Nucleic Acids Res. 2018 Dec 27. pii: 5264291. doi: 10.1093/nar/gky1286. PubMed 30590691.
Backbone
  Vector backbone: pDONR221 P3-P2
  Backbone manufacturer: Invitrogen
  Backbone size w/o insert (bp): 2555
  Vector type: Synthetic Biology ; pMVP Gateway Entry Plasmid
Growth in bacteria
  Bacterial resistance: Kanamycin, 50 μg/mL
  Growth temperature: 37°C
  Growth strain: DH5alpha
  Copy number: High Copy
Gene/Insert
  Gene/Insert name: eYFP + WPRE
  Species: Synthetic
  Insert size (bp): 1405
  Cloning method: Gateway Cloning
  Sequencing primers: 5′ M13F; 3′ M13R
Terms and licenses: Academic/Nonprofit Terms; Industry Terms: Not Available to Industry
How to cite: LD001: pMVP (L3-L2) eYFP + WPRE was a gift from Christopher Newgard (Addgene plasmid # 121777 ; http://n2t.net/addgene:121777 ; RRID:Addgene_121777)
