[The description below was written by a language model from this plasmid's Addgene catalogue record and pLannotate feature annotations shown in this document.]
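Description:
LD001: pMVP (L3-L2) eYFP + WPRE is a Gateway entry plasmid from the pMVP modular cloning platform, built on the Invitrogen pDONR221 P3-P2 backbone. It is a bacterial cloning intermediate, not an expression vector in its own right. It replicates in E. coli at high copy from a ColE1/pUC-type origin and is selected with kanamycin through an aminoglycoside phosphotransferase (KanR) gene. The feature table covers the full sequence of about 4 kb. It also shows typical pDONR backbone elements: rrnB T1 and T2 terminators upstream of the cassette, which insulate it from read-through transcription, a T7 promoter downstream of the attL2 site, and short lacI and lacZα fragments that are vector remnants.

The payload, about 1.4 kb, lies between an attL3 site and an attL2 site. It consists of a mammalian codon-optimised enhanced yellow fluorescent protein (EYFP) coding sequence followed by the woodchuck hepatitis virus posttranscriptional regulatory element (WPRE), which raises transgene expression by improving the processing and stability of the transcript. No promoter is annotated inside the cassette, as expected for a module that occupies the final position of an assembly.

In a 3- or 4-component MultiSite Gateway Pro LR reaction, the attL3 and attL2 sites recombine with compatible sites on the other entry plasmids and on a destination vector. This places EYFP immediately downstream of a gene of interest supplied by another module, producing a C-terminal eYFP fusion with WPRE in the 3′ untranslated region. The record states that this module is intended for lentiviral destination vectors, where it allows a fluorescently tagged transgene to be expressed and visualised.
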