Features (pLannotate 1.2.2; 11 found; start..end, strand, type, name):
    121..213     +  CDS            lacI (fragment): lac repressor; lacI; The lac repressor binds to the lac operator to inhibit transcription in E. coli. This inhibition can be relieved by adding lactose or isopropyl-β-D-thiogalactopyranoside (IPTG).
    268..295     -  terminator     rrnB T2 terminator: transcription terminator T2 from the E. coli rrnB gene
    427..470     +  terminator     rrnB T1 terminator: Escherichia coli rrnB; transcription terminator T1 from the E. coli rrnB gene
    517..553     -  CDS            lacZα (fragment): LacZα fragment of β-galactosidase; lacZ fragment
    570..665     +  protein_bind   attL3: mutant version of attL; recombination site for the Gateway® LR reaction LR Clonase™
    680..1399    +  CDS            EYFP: enhanced YFP mammalian codon-optimized
   1456..2044    +  misc_feature   WPRE: woodchuck hepatitis virus posttranscriptional regulatory element
   2072..2171    -  protein_bind   attL2: mutant version of attL; recombination site for the Gateway® LR reaction LR Clonase™
   2202..2220    -  promoter       T7 promoter: promoter for bacteriophage T7 RNA polymerase
   2354..3163    +  CDS            KanR: aminoglycoside phosphotransferase; aph(3')-Ia; confers resistance to kanamycin in bacteria or G418 (Geneticin®) in eukaryotes
   3310..3898    +  rep_origin     ori: high-copy-number ColE1/pMB1/pBR322/pUC origin of replication
>Addgene plasmid #121777 | LD001: pMVP (L3-L2) eYFP + WPRE | addgene full sequence | sequence record 237273 | Addgene NGS Result
CTTTCCTGCGTTATCCCCTGATTCTGTGGATAACCGTATTACCGCCTTTGAGTGAGCTGATACCGCTCGC
CGCAGCCGAACGACCGAGCGCAGCGAGTCAGTGAGCGAGGAAGCGGAAGAGCGCCCAATACGCAAACCGC
CTCTCCCCGCGCGTTGGCCGATTCATTAATGCAGCTGGCACGACAGGTTTCCCGACTGGAAAGCGGGCAG
TGAGCGCAACGCAATTAATACGCGTACCGCTAGCCAGGAAGAGTTTGTAGAAACGCAAAAAGGCCATCCG
TCAGGATGGCCTTCTGCTTAGTTTGATGCCTGGCAGTTTATGGCGGGCGTCCTGCCCGCCACCCTCCGGG
CCGTTGCTTCACAACGTTCAAATCCGCTCCCGGCGGATTTGTCCTACTCAGGAGAGCGTTCACCGACAAA
CAACAGATAAAACGAAAGGCCCAGTCTTCCGACTGAGCCTTTCGTTTTATTTGATGCCTGGCAGTTCCCT
ACTCTCGCGTTAACGCTAGCATGGATGTTTTCCCAGTCACGACGTTGTAAAACGACGGCCAGTCTTAAGC
TCGGGCCCCAAATAATGATTTTATTTTGACTGATAGTGACCTGTTCGTTGCAACAAATTGATGAGCAATG
CTTTTTTATAATGCCAACTTTGTATAATAAAGTTGGTGGCGGCGGATCCATGGTGAGCAAGGGCGAGGAG
CTGTTCACCGGGGTGGTGCCCATCCTGGTCGAGCTGGACGGCGACGTAAACGGCCACAAGTTCAGCGTGT
CCGGCGAGGGCGAGGGCGATGCCACCTACGGCAAGCTGACCCTGAAGTTCATCTGCACCACCGGCAAGCT
GCCCGTGCCCTGGCCCACCCTCGTGACCACCTTCGGCTACGGCCTGCAGTGCTTCGCCCGCTACCCCGAC
CACATGAAGCAGCACGACTTCTTCAAGTCCGCCATGCCCGAAGGCTACGTCCAGGAGCGCACCATCTTCT
TCAAGGACGACGGCAACTACAAGACCCGCGCCGAGGTGAAGTTCGAGGGCGACACCCTGGTGAACCGCAT
CGAGCTGAAGGGCATCGACTTCAAGGAGGACGGCAACATCCTGGGGCACAAGCTGGAGTACAACTACAAC
AGCCACAACGTCTATATCATGGCCGACAAGCAGAAGAACGGCATCAAGGTGAACTTCAAGATCCGCCACA
ACATCGAGGACGGCAGCGTGCAGCTCGCCGACCACTACCAGCAGAACACCCCCATCGGCGACGGCCCCGT
GCTGCTGCCCGACAACCACTACCTGAGCTACCAGTCCGCCCTGAGCAAAGACCCCAACGAGAAGCGCGAT
CACATGGTCCTGCTGGAGTTCGTGACCGCCGCCGGGATCACTCTCGGCATGGACGAGCTGTACAAGTAAG
AATTCTGAAGCTTAGCCTAGAGCTCCTATAGTGAGACCGGTTAGTAATGATCGACAATCAACCTCTGGAT
TACAAAATTTGTGAAAGATTGACTGGTATTCTTAACTATGTTGCTCCTTTTACGCTATGTGGATACGCTG
CTTTAATGCCTTTGTATCATGCTATTGCTTCCCGTATGGCTTTCATTTTCTCCTCCTTGTATAAATCCTG
GTTGCTGTCTCTTTATGAGGAGTTGTGGCCCGTTGTCAGGCAACGTGGCGTGGTGTGCACTGTGTTTGCT
GACGCAACCCCCACTGGTTGGGGCATTGCCACCACCTGTCAGCTCCTTTCCGGGACTTTCGCTTTCCCCC
TCCCTATTGCCACGGCGGAACTCATCGCCGCCTGCCTTGCCCGCTGCTGGACAGGGGCTCGGCTGTTGGG
CACTGACAATTCCGTGGTGTTGTCGGGGAAGCTGACGTCCTTTCCATGGCTGCTCGCCTGTGTTGCCACC
TGGATTCTGCGCGGGACGTCCTTCTGCTACGTCCCTTCGGCCCTCAATCCAGCGGACCTTCCTTCCCGCG
GCCTGCTGCCGGCTCTGCGGCCTCTTCCGCGTCTTCGCCTTCGCCCTCAGACGAGTCGGATCTCCCTTTG
GGCCGCCTCCCCGCCTGGCGATGGTACTGTCCTAGTACCTGACCCAGCTTTCTTGTACAAAGTTGGCATT
ATAAGAAAGCATTGCTTATCAATTTGTTGCAACGAACAGGTCACTATCAGTCAAAATAAAATCATTATTT
GCCATCCAGCTGCAGGGCGGCCGCGATATCCCCTATAGTGAGTCGTATTACATGGTCATAGCTGTTTCCT
GGCAGCTCTGGCCCGTGTCTCAAAATCTCTGATGTTACATTGCACAAGATAAAAATATATCATCATGAAC
AATAAAACTGTCTGCTTACATAAACAGTAATACAAGGGGTGTTATGAGCCATATTCAACGGGAAACGTCG
AGGCCGCGATTAAATTCCAACATGGATGCTGATTTATATGGGTATAAATGGGCTCGCGATAATGTCGGGC
AATCAGGTGCGACAATCTATCGCTTGTATGGGAAGCCCGATGCGCCAGAGTTGTTTCTGAAACATGGCAA
AGGTAGCGTTGCCAATGATGTTACAGATGAGATGGTCAGACTAAACTGGCTGACGGAATTTATGCCTCTT
CCGACCATCAAGCATTTTATCCGTACTCCTGATGATGCATGGTTACTCACCACTGCGATCCCCGGAAAAA
CAGCATTCCAGGTATTAGAAGAATATCCTGATTCAGGTGAAAATATTGTTGATGCGCTGGCAGTGTTCCT
GCGCCGGTTGCATTCGATTCCTGTTTGTAATTGTCCTTTTAACAGCGATCGCGTATTTCGTCTCGCTCAG
GCGCAATCACGAATGAATAACGGTTTGGTTGATGCGAGTGATTTTGATGACGAGCGTAATGGCTGGCCTG
TTGAACAAGTCTGGAAAGAAATGCATAAACTTTTGCCATTCTCACCGGATTCAGTCGTCACTCATGGTGA
TTTCTCACTTGATAACCTTATTTTTGACGAGGGGAAATTAATAGGTTGTATTGATGTTGGACGAGTCGGA
ATCGCAGACCGATACCAGGATCTTGCCATCCTATGGAACTGCCTCGGTGAGTTTTCTCCTTCATTACAGA
AACGGCTTTTTCAAAAATATGGTATTGATAATCCTGATATGAATAAATTGCAGTTTCATTTGATGCTCGA
TGAGTTTTTCTAATCAGAATTGGTTAATTGGTTGTAACACTGGCAGAGCATTACGCTGACTTGACGGGAC
GGCGCAAGCTCATGACCAAAATCCCTTAACGTGAGTTACGCGTCGTTCCACTGAGCGTCAGACCCCGTAG
AAAAGATCAAAGGATCTTCTTGAGATCCTTTTTTTCTGCGCGTAATCTGCTGCTTGCAAACAAAAAAACC
ACCGCTACCAGCGGTGGTTTGTTTGCCGGATCAAGAGCTACCAACTCTTTTTCCGAAGGTAACTGGCTTC
AGCAGAGCGCAGATACCAAATACTGTTCTTCTAGTGTAGCCGTAGTTAGGCCACCACTTCAAGAACTCTG
TAGCACCGCCTACATACCTCGCTCTGCTAATCCTGTTACCAGTGGCTGCTGCCAGTGGCGATAAGTCGTG
TCTTACCGGGTTGGACTCAAGACGATAGTTACCGGATAAGGCGCAGCGGTCGGGCTGAACGGGGGGTTCG
TGCACACAGCCCAGCTTGGAGCGAACGACCTACACCGAACTGAGATACCTACAGCGTGAGCTATGAGAAA
GCGCCACGCTTCCCGAAGGGAGAAAGGCGGACAGGTATCCGGTAAGCGGCAGGGTCGGAACAGGAGAGCG
CACGAGGGAGCTTCCAGGGGGAAACGCCTGGTATCTTTATAGTCCTGTCGGGTTTCGCCACCTCTGACTT
GAGCGTCGATTTTTGTGATGCTCGTCAGGGGGGCGGAGCCTATGGAAAAACGCCAGCAACGCGGCCTTTT
TACGGTTCCTGGCCTTTTGCTGGCCTTTTGCTCACATGTT
